Addgene plasmid #122295: pSW104
Purpose: For run-off transcription of yeast RPL41A mRNA with and without an 82 nucleotide poly(A) tail.
Depositing lab: Sarah Walker. Depositing organization: University at Buffalo (SUNY Buffalo). Publication: Reconstitution and analyses of RNA interactions with eukaryotic translation initiation factors and ribosomal preinitiation complexes. Liu X, Schuessler PJ, Sahoo A, Walker SE. Methods. 2019 Mar 26. pii: S1046-2023(18)30395-5. doi: 10.1016/j.ymeth.2019.03.024. PubMed 30926531.
Backbone
  Vector backbone: pSP65A
  Modifications to backbone: Added a T7 promoter in front of the RPL41A gene to allow run off in vitro transcription of RPL41A from T7 with or without a polyA tail, depending on whether the vector is cut with BamHI or HindIII.
  Vector type: in vitro transcription
Growth in bacteria
  Bacterial resistance: Ampicillin, 100 μg/mL
  Growth temperature: 37°C
  Growth strain: Strain must have F' episome or the plasmid will lose the poly(A) tail. We used TOP10F'.
  Copy number: High Copy
Gene/Insert
  Gene/Insert name: RPL41A
  Species: S. cerevisiae (budding yeast)
  Insert size (bp): 316
Terms and licenses: Academic/Nonprofit Terms; Industry Terms: Not Available to Industry
How to cite: pSW104 was a gift from Sarah Walker (Addgene plasmid # 122295 ; http://n2t.net/addgene:122295 ; RRID:Addgene_122295)
