[The description below was written by a language model from this plasmid's Addgene catalogue record and pLannotate feature annotations shown in this document.]
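Description:
pSW104 is a 3,390-nt in vitro transcription plasmid built on the pSP65A backbone and used as a template for making yeast RPL41A mRNA. It is maintained in E. coli through a high-copy ColE1/pUC-type origin and selected with ampicillin via the β-lactamase gene and its native promoter. The feature table also picks up backbone remnants that have no stated role in the construct: fragments of rop, bom and the tetracycline resistance gene, a lacI fragment, and a lac promoter/operator with its CAP site. The record notes that the host strain must carry an F' episome, otherwise the plasmid loses its poly(A) tract.

The payload is a 316-bp Saccharomyces cerevisiae RPL41A insert. Only a short stretch of it (75 nt) is annotated as coding sequence for this very small large-subunit ribosomal protein, so the rest presumably corresponds to untranslated mRNA regions, although these are not annotated. A T7 promoter was added directly upstream of the gene, so T7 RNA polymerase drives transcription. The backbone's own SP6 promoter is still present just upstream of the T7 promoter in the circular map. The template is linearised before run-off transcription, and the choice of enzyme, BamHI or HindIII, determines whether the transcript ends before or after the vector-encoded 82-nucleotide poly(A) tail. The record does not say which enzyme gives which product, and the poly(A) tract itself is not annotated in the feature table.

The resulting RPL41A mRNAs, with or without a tail, are natural model transcripts. Judging from the associated publication, they are intended for reconstituted biochemical studies of RNA interactions with eukaryotic translation initiation factors and ribosomal preinitiation complexes.
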