Features (pLannotate 1.2.2; 13 found; start..end, strand, type, name):
      1..19      +  promoter       T7 promoter: promoter for bacteriophage T7 RNA polymerase
     42..116     +  CDS            RPL41A: RL41A_YEAST - Also known as RPL47A, YL41A. Experimental evidence at protein level: Swiss-Prot protein existence level 1. Component of the ribosome, a large ribonucleoprotein complex responsible for the synthesis of proteins in the cell. The small ribosomal subunit (SSU) binds messenger RNAs (mRNAs) and translates the encoded message by selecting cognate aminoacyl-transfer RNA (tRNA) molecules. The large subunit (LSU) contains the ribosomal catalytic site termed the peptidyl transferase center (PTC), which catalyzes the formation of peptide bonds, thereby polymerizing the amino acids delivered
    469..485     -  protein_bind   lac operator: The lac repressor binds to the lac operator to inhibit transcription in E. coli. This inhibition can be relieved by adding lactose or isopropyl-β-D-thiogalactopyranoside (IPTG). lac repressor encoded by lacI
    493..523     -  promoter       lac promoter: promoter for the E. coli lac operon
    538..559     -  protein_bind   CAP binding site: CAP binding activates transcription in the presence of cAMP. E. coli catabolite activator protein
    572..664     -  CDS            lacI (fragment): lac repressor; lacI; The lac repressor binds to the lac operator to inhibit transcription in E. coli. This inhibition can be relieved by adding lactose or isopropyl-β-D-thiogalactopyranoside (IPTG).
    847..1435    -  rep_origin     ori: high-copy-number ColE1/pMB1/pBR322/pUC origin of replication
   1606..2466    -  CDS            AmpR: β-lactamase; bla; confers resistance to ampicillin, carbenicillin, and related antibiotics
   2467..2571    -  promoter       AmpR promoter: bla
   2666..2701    +  CDS            rop (fragment): Rop protein, which maintains plasmids at low copy number; rop
   2803..2851    +  misc_feature   bom (fragment): basis of mobility region from pBR322
   2852..3131    -  CDS            TcR (fragment): tetracycline efflux protein; tet; confers resistance to tetracycline
   3359..3377    +  promoter       SP6 promoter: promoter for bacteriophage SP6 RNA polymerase
>Addgene plasmid #122295 | pSW104 | addgene full sequence | sequence record 245055 | Addgene NGS Result
TAATACGACTCACTATAGGAGACCACATCGATTCAATCGAAATGAGAGCCAAGTGGAGAAAGAAGAGAAC
TAGAAGACTTAAGAGAAAGAGACGGAAGGTGAGAGCCAGATCCAAATAAGCGGATTATGAGTAAATAACT
CTAATTTTGTTTTAAATTCTTTCAAGAGTATCGTAATGTCATTGATGAATTAACATGTTAGTTTCTATTC
TACCTCATAATGGATCTAAATTGCATACTAATCTCACGGTGGGGTGTAAACCATTGCCTACTATTTATAT
AGTGCTTTATATATGTCTCACATAGTTTAATCAATTGTCCGTTTTTTTGAAAAGGATCCCTGCAGAAAAA
AAAAAAAAAAAAAAAAAAAAAAAAAAAAAAAAAAAAAAAAAAAAAAAAAAAAAAAAAAAAAAAAAAAAAA
AAAAAAAAGCTTGGCGTAATCATGGTCATAGCTGTTTCCTGTGTGAAATTGTTATCCGCTCACAATTCCA
CACAACATACGAGCCGGAAGCATAAAGTGTAAAGCCTGGGGTGCCTAATGAGTGAGCTAACTCACATTAA
TTGCGTTGCGCTCACTGCCCGCTTTCCAGTCGGGAAACCTGTCGTGCCAGCTGCATTAATGAATCGGCCA
ACGCGCGGGGAGAGGCGGTTTGCGTATTGGGCGCTCTTCCGCTTCCTCGCTCACTGACTCGCTGCGCTCG
GTCGTTCGGCTGCGGCGAGCGGTATCAGCTCACTCAAAGGCGGTAATACGGTTATCCACAGAATCAGGGG
ATAACGCAGGAAAGAACATGTGAGCAAAAGGCCAGCAAAAGGCCAGGAACCGTAAAAAGGCCGCGTTGCT
GGCGTTTTTCCATAGGCTCCGCCCCCCTGACGAGCATCACAAAAATCGACGCTCAAGTCAGAGGTGGCGA
AACCCGACAGGACTATAAAGATACCAGGCGTTTCCCCCTGGAAGCTCCCTCGTGCGCTCTCCTGTTCCGA
CCCTGCCGCTTACCGGATACCTGTCCGCCTTTCTCCCTTCGGGAAGCGTGGCGCTTTCTCATAGCTCACG
CTGTAGGTATCTCAGTTCGGTGTAGGTCGTTCGCTCCAAGCTGGGCTGTGTGCACGAACCCCCCGTTCAG
CCCGACCGCTGCGCCTTATCCGGTAACTATCGTCTTGAGTCCAACCCGGTAAGACACGACTTATCGCCAC
TGGCAGCAGCCACTGGTAACAGGATTAGCAGAGCGAGGTATGTAGGCGGTGCTACAGAGTTCTTGAAGTG
GTGGCCTAACTACGGCTACACTAGAAGAACAGTATTTGGTATCTGCGCTCTGCTGAAGCCAGTTACCTTC
GGAAAAAGAGTTGGTAGCTCTTGATCCGGCAAACAAACCACCGCTGGTAGCGGTGGTTTTTTTGTTTGCA
AGCAGCAGATTACGCGCAGAAAAAAAGGATCTCAAGAAGATCCTTTGATCTTTTCTACGGGGTCTGACGC
TCAGTGGAACGAAAACTCACGTTAAGGGATTTTGGTCATGAGATTATCAAAAAGGATCTTCACCTAGATC
CTTTTAAATTAAAAATGAAGTTTTAAATCAATCTAAAGTATATATGAGTAAACTTGGTCTGACAGTTACC
AATGCTTAATCAGTGAGGCACCTATCTCAGCGATCTGTCTATTTCGTTCATCCATAGTTGCCTGACTCCC
CGTCGTGTAGATAACTACGATACGGGAGGGCTTACCATCTGGCCCCAGTGCTGCAATGATACCGCGAGAC
CCACGCTCACCGGCTCCAGATTTATCAGCAATAAACCAGCCAGCCGGAAGGGCCGAGCGCAGAAGTGGTC
CTGCAACTTTATCCGCCTCCATCCAGTCTATTAATTGTTGCCGGGAAGCTAGAGTAAGTAGTTCGCCAGT
TAATAGTTTGCGCAACGTTGTTGCCATTGCTACAGGCATCGTGGTGTCACGCTCGTCGTTTGGTATGGCT
TCATTCAGCTCCGGTTCCCAACGATCAAGGCGAGTTACATGATCCCCCATGTTGTGCAAAAAAGCGGTTA
GCTCCTTCGGTCCTCCGATCGTTGTCAGAAGTAAGTTGGCCGCAGTGTTATCACTCATGGTTATGGCAGC
ACTGCATAATTCTCTTACTGTCATGCCATCCGTAAGATGCTTTTCTGTGACTGGTGAGTACTCAACCAAG
TCATTCTGAGAATAGTGTATGCGGCGACCGAGTTGCTCTTGCCCGGCGTCAATACGGGATAATACCGCGC
CACATAGCAGAACTTTAAAAGTGCTCATCATTGGAAAACGTTCTTCGGGGCGAAAACTCTCAAGGATCTT
ACCGCTGTTGAGATCCAGTTCGATGTAACCCACTCGTGCACCCAACTGATCTTCAGCATCTTTTACTTTC
ACCAGCGTTTCTGGGTGAGCAAAAACAGGAAGGCAAAATGCCGCAAAAAAGGGAATAAGGGCGACACGGA
AATGTTGAATACTCATACTCTTCCTTTTTCAATATTATTGAAGCATTTATCAGGGTTATTGTCTCATGAG
CGGATACATATTTGAATGTATTTAGAAAAATAAACAAATAGGGGTTCCGCGCACATTTCCCCGAAAAGTG
CCACCTGACGTCTAAGAAACCATTATTATCATGACATTAACCTATAAAAATAGGCGTATCACGAGGCCCT
TTCGTCTCGCGCGTTTCGGTGATGACGGTGAAAACCTCTGACACATGCAGCTCCCGGAGACGGTCACAGC
TTGTCTGTAAGCGGATGCCGGGAGCAGACAAGCCCGTCAGGGCGCGTCAGCGGGTGTTGGCGGGTGTCGG
GGCTGGCTTAACTATGCGGCATCAGAGCAGATTGTACTGAGAGTGCACCATTCGACGCTCTCCCTTATGC
GACTCCTGCATTAGGAAGCAGCCCAGTAGTAGGTTGAGGCCGTTGAGCACCGCCGCCGCAAGGAATGGTG
CATGCAAGGAGATGGCGCCCAACAGTCCCCCGGCCACGGGGCCTGCCACCATACCCACGCCGAAACAAGC
GCTCATGAGCCCGAAGTGGCGAGCCCGATCTTCCCCATCGGTGATGTCGGCGATATAGGCGCCAGCAACC
GCACCTGTGGCGCCGGTGATGCCGGCCACGATGCGTCCGGCGTAGAGGATCTGGCTAGCGATGACCCTGC
TGATTGGTTCGCTGACCATTTCCGGGTGCGGGACGGCGTTACCAGAAACTCAGAAGGTTCGTCCAACCAA
ACCGACTCTGACGGCAGTTTACGAGAGAGATGATAGGGTCTGCTTCAGTAAGCCAGATGCTACACAATTA
GGCTTGTACATATTGTCGTTAGAACGCGGCTACAATTAATACATAACCTTATGTATCATACACATACGAT
TTAGGTGACACTATAGAATACACGGAATTC
